Addgene plasmid #158425: pLVX-IRES-Gαq*-BERKY3
Purpose: BRET biosensor for detection of Gαq-GTP in lentiviral vector pLVX-IRES-Hyg
Depositing lab: Mikel Garcia-Marcos. Depositing organization: Boston University Medical Campus. Publication: Revealing the Activity of Trimeric G-proteins in Live Cells with a Versatile Biosensor Design. Maziarz M, Park JC, Leyme A, Marivin A, Garcia-Lopez A, Patel PP, Garcia-Marcos M. Cell. 2020 Jun 27. pii: S0092-8674(20)30752-2. doi: 10.1016/j.cell.2020.06.020. PubMed 32634377.
Backbone
  Vector backbone: pLVX-IRES-Hyg
  Backbone size w/o insert (bp): 8519
  Total vector size (bp): 12073
  Vector type: Lentiviral
  Selectable markers: Hygromycin
Growth in bacteria
  Bacterial resistance: Ampicillin, 100 μg/mL
  Growth temperature: 37°C
  Growth strain: NEB Stable
  Copy number: Unknown
Gene/Insert
  Gene/Insert name: Lyn11-Nluc-ER/K linker-3xYFP-GRK2(RH) (alt name: Gαq*-BERKY3)
  Insert size (bp): 3554
  Promoter: CMV
  Cloning method: Restriction Enzyme; 5′ cloning site XhoI (not destroyed); 3′ cloning site XhoI (not destroyed)
  Sequencing primers: 5′ CMV-F
Terms and licenses: Academic/Nonprofit Terms; Industry Terms: Not Available to Industry
How to cite: pLVX-IRES-Gαq*-BERKY3 was a gift from Mikel Garcia-Marcos (Addgene plasmid # 158425 ; http://n2t.net/addgene:158425 ; RRID:Addgene_158425)
