[The description below was written by a language model from this plasmid's Addgene catalogue record and pLannotate feature annotations shown in this document.]
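Description:
pLVX-IRES-Gαq*-BERKY3 is an HIV-1-based lentiviral transfer plasmid built on the pLVX-IRES-Hyg backbone, carrying a single-chain BRET biosensor that reports GTP-bound (active) Gαq in live cells. It is about 12.1 kb (the catalogue lists 12,073 bp, while the sequenced record is 12,091 nt). It is propagated in E. coli through a high-copy ColE1/pUC-type origin with ampicillin resistance, and a recombination-deficient "stable" strain is recorded for growth, in keeping with the repeated LTRs and the tandem fluorescent protein copies. The viral elements annotated are two HIV-1 LTR regions with adjacent nef-derived sequence, the Ψ packaging signal with a gag fragment, the RRE for Rev-dependent RNA export, the cPPT/CTS and a WPRE upstream of the 3′ LTR. These allow the genome to be packaged when helper functions are supplied in trans, and then integrated into target cells.

The payload, cloned at an XhoI site, is driven by the CMV enhancer/promoter. It encodes, in order, a Lyn11 membrane-targeting sequence (listed in the catalogue but not annotated in the feature table), NanoLuc luciferase as the BRET donor, an ER/K linker region that includes an annotated TEV protease site, three tandem copies of a YFP annotated as Citrine as the acceptor, and a GRK2 fragment corresponding to its RH domain, which serves as the detector for active Gαq. Binding of this domain to membrane-associated Gαq-GTP is expected to change the donor–acceptor geometry across the linker and so alter the BRET signal. Downstream, an EMCV IRES directs translation of a hygromycin resistance gene from the same transcript, which permits selection of transduced cells. The construct is suited to making stable biosensor-expressing cell lines for monitoring Gq-coupled signalling.
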