Features (pLannotate 1.2.2; 29 found; start..end, strand, type, name):
      1..304     +  enhancer       CMV enhancer: human cytomegalovirus immediate early enhancer
    305..508     +  promoter       CMV promoter: human cytomegalovirus (CMV) immediate early promoter
    696..1208    +  CDS            Nluc: NanoLuc® luciferase human codon-optimized
   1233..1253    +  CDS            TEV site: tobacco etch virus (TEV) protease recognition and cleavage site
   1509..2225    +  CDS            Citrine: Citrine is a basic (constitutively fluorescent) yellow fluorescent protein published in 2001, derived from Aequorea victoria. It has moderate acid sensitivity.
   2241..2957    +  CDS            Citrine: Citrine is a basic (constitutively fluorescent) yellow fluorescent protein published in 2001, derived from Aequorea victoria. It has moderate acid sensitivity.
   2970..3686    +  CDS            Citrine: Citrine is a basic (constitutively fluorescent) yellow fluorescent protein published in 2001, derived from Aequorea victoria. It has moderate acid sensitivity.
   3714..4127    +  CDS            GRK2 (fragment): ARBK1_BOVIN - Also known as ADRBK1. Experimental evidence at protein level: Swiss-Prot protein existence level 1. Specifically phosphorylates the agonist-occupied form of the beta-adrenergic and closely related receptors, probably inducing a desensitization of them (By similarity). Key regulator of LPAR1 signaling (By similarity). Competes with RALA for binding to LPAR1 thus affecting the signaling properties of the receptor (By similarity). Desensitizes LPAR1 and LPAR2 in a phosphorylation-independent manner (By similarity). Positively regulates ciliary smoothened (SMO)- dependent Hedgehog (H
   4187..4206    -  misc_feature   MCS (fragment): pBluescript multiple cloning site
   4326..4788    +  misc_feature   IRES: internal ribosome entry site (IRES) of the encephalomyocarditis virus (EMCV)
   4826..5846    +  CDS            HygR (fragment): aminoglycoside phosphotransferase from E. coli; aph(4)-Ia; confers resistance to hygromycin
   5860..6448    +  misc_feature   WPRE: woodchuck hepatitis virus posttranscriptional regulatory element
   6465..6983    +  CDS            nef (fragment): NEF_HV1BR - Experimental evidence at protein level: Swiss-Prot protein existence level 1. Extracellular Nef protein targets CD4(+) T-lymphocytes for apoptosis by interacting with CXCR4 surface receptors (PubMed:14990729). From Human immunodeficiency virus type 1 group M subtype B (isolate BRU/LAI) (HIV-1).
   7031..7288    +  LTR            5' LTR (truncated): truncated 5' long terminal repeat (LTR) from HIV-1
   7438..7460    -  protein_bind   lac operator (fragment): The lac repressor binds to the lac operator to inhibit transcription in E. coli. This inhibition can be relieved by adding lactose or isopropyl-β-D-thiogalactopyranoside (IPTG). lac repressor encoded by lacI
   7464..7494    -  promoter       lac promoter: promoter for the E. coli lac operon
   7509..7530    -  protein_bind   CAP binding site: CAP binding activates transcription in the presence of cAMP. E. coli catabolite activator protein
   7543..7635    -  CDS            lacI (fragment): lac repressor; lacI; The lac repressor binds to the lac operator to inhibit transcription in E. coli. This inhibition can be relieved by adding lactose or isopropyl-β-D-thiogalactopyranoside (IPTG).
   7818..8406    -  rep_origin     ori: high-copy-number ColE1/pMB1/pBR322/pUC origin of replication
   8577..9437    -  CDS            AmpR: β-lactamase; bla; confers resistance to ampicillin, carbenicillin, and related antibiotics
   9438..9542    -  promoter       AmpR promoter: bla
   9590..9724    +  polyA_signal   SV40 poly(A) signal: SV40 polyadenylation signal
   9891..10220   +  CDS            nef (fragment): NEF_HV1BR - Experimental evidence at protein level: Swiss-Prot protein existence level 1. Extracellular Nef protein targets CD4(+) T-lymphocytes for apoptosis by interacting with CXCR4 surface receptors (PubMed:14990729). From Human immunodeficiency virus type 1 group M subtype B (isolate BRU/LAI) (HIV-1).
  10268..10525   +  LTR            5' LTR (truncated): truncated 5' long terminal repeat (LTR) from HIV-1
  10572..10697   +  misc_feature   HIV-1 Ψ: packaging signal of human immunodeficiency virus type 1
  10681..11019   +  CDS            HIV-1 gag (fragment): gag protein from human immunodeficiency virus 1; gag
  11194..11427   +  misc_feature   RRE: The Rev response element (RRE) of HIV-1 allows for Rev-dependent mRNA export from the nucleus to the cytoplasm.
  11804..11904   +  CDS            Rev (fragment): human immunodeficiency virus 1 (HIV-1) Rev protein; rev; enhances nuclear export of unspliced and incompletely spliced viral mRNAs
  11919..12034   +  misc_feature   cPPT/CTS: central polypurine tract and central termination sequence of HIV-1 (lacking the first T)
>Addgene plasmid #158425 | pLVX-IRES-Gαq*-BERKY3 | addgene full sequence | sequence record 311269 | Addgene NGS Result
CGTTACATAACTTACGGTAAATGGCCCGCCTGGCTGACCGCCCAACGACCCCCGCCCATTGACGTCAATA
ATGACGTATGTTCCCATAGTAACGCCAATAGGGACTTTCCATTGACGTCAATGGGTGGAGTATTTACGGT
AAACTGCCCACTTGGCAGTACATCAAGTGTATCATATGCCAAGTACGCCCCCTATTGACGTCAATGACGG
TAAATGGCCCGCCTGGCATTATGCCCAGTACATGACCTTATGGGACTTTCCTACTTGGCAGTACATCTAC
GTATTAGTCATCGCTATTACCATGGTGATGCGGTTTTGGCAGTACATCAATGGGCGTGGATAGCGGTTTG
ACTCACGGGGATTTCCAAGTCTCCACCCCATTGACGTCAATGGGAGTTTGTTTTGGCACCAAAATCAACG
GGACTTTCCAAAATGTCGTAACAACTCCGCCCCATTGACGCAAATGGGCGGTAGGCGTGTACGGTGGGAG
GTCTATATAAGCAGAGCTCGTTTAGTGAACCGTCAGATCGCCTGGAGACGCCATCCACGCTGTTTTGACC
TCCATAGAAGACACCGACTCTACTAGAGGATCTATTTCCGGTGAATTCCTCGAGGCTAGCATGGGATGTA
TAAAATCAAAAGGGAAAGACAGCAAGCTTGGATCAGGCGGTAGCGGGGGATCAGGCGGTAGCGGGATGGT
CTTCACACTCGAAGATTTCGTTGGGGACTGGCGACAGACAGCCGGCTACAACCTGGACCAAGTCCTTGAA
CAGGGAGGTGTGTCCAGTTTGTTTCAGAATCTCGGGGTGTCCGTAACTCCGATCCAAAGGATTGTCCTGA
GCGGTGAAAATGGGCTGAAGATCGACATCCATGTCATCATCCCGTATGAAGGTCTGAGCGGCGACCAAAT
GGGCCAGATCGAAAAAATTTTTAAGGTGGTGTACCCTGTGGATGATCATCACTTTAAGGTGATCCTGCAC
TATGGCACACTGGTAATCGACGGGGTTACGCCGAACATGATCGACTATTTCGGACGGCCGTATGAAGGCA
TCGCCGTGTTCGACGGCAAAAAGATCACTGTAACAGGGACCCTGTGGAACGGCAACAAAATTATCGACGA
GCGCCTGATCAACCCCGACGGCTCCCTGCTGTTCCGAGTAACCATCAACGGAGTGACCGGCTGGCGGCTG
TGCGAACGCATTCTGGCGGAATTCGGATCTGGTGGTTCAGGCGAAAACCTGTATTTTCAGGGCGGAAGCG
GAGAAGAGGAGGAAAAGAAAAAACAACAGGAGGAGGAGGCGGAGAGGCTGAGGAGGATACAAGAGGAAAT
GGAAAAAGAAAGAAAGCGGCGAGAGGAAGATGAGCAGCGACGCCGCAAGGAGGAGGAAGAGAGAAGGATG
AAATTGGAGATGGAGGCAAAACGCAAACAAGAAGAGGAAGAACGGAAGAAACGGGAGGATGATGAAAAGC
GGAAGAAAAAGGGATCTGGAGGGTCAGGGGGCGCGCCCATGGTTTCAAAGGGAGAAGAGTTGTTCACAGG
GGTTGTACCGATTCTTGTAGAACTTGACGGAGATGTCAACGGGCACAAGTTTAGTGTAAGTGGAGAAGGC
GAGGGCGATGCGACCTATGGAAAACTGACCCTTAAATTTATTTGTACTACGGGTAAATTGCCCGTTCCCT
GGCCGACATTGGTAACTACATTCGGATATGGTTTGATGTGCTTTGCAAGGTATCCGGATCACATGAAGCA
GCATGATTTCTTCAAGTCCGCCATGCCCGAAGGCTACGTCCAGGAGCGCACCATCTTCTTCAAGGACGAC
GGCAACTACAAGACCCGCGCCGAGGTGAAGTTCGAGGGCGACACCCTGGTGAACCGCATCGAGCTGAAGG
GCATCGACTTCAAGGAGGACGGCAACATCCTGGGGCACAAGCTGGAGTACAACTACAACAGCCACAACGT
CTATATCATGGCCGACAAGCAGAAGAACGGCATCAAGGTGAACTTCAAGATCCGCCACAACATCGAGGAC
GGCAGCGTGCAGCTCGCCGACCACTACCAGCAGAACACCCCCATCGGCGACGGCCCCGTGCTGCTGCCCG
ACAACCACTACCTGAGCTACCAGTCCGCCCTGAGCAAAGACCCCAACGAGAAGCGCGATCACATGGTCCT
GCTGGAGTTCGTGACCGCCGCCGGGATCACTCTCGGCATGGACGAGCTGTACAAGGGCGCGCCCGGAGGA
ATGGTTTCAAAGGGAGAAGAGTTGTTCACAGGGGTTGTACCGATTCTTGTAGAACTTGACGGAGATGTCA
ACGGGCACAAGTTTAGTGTAAGTGGAGAAGGCGAGGGCGATGCGACCTATGGAAAACTGACCCTTAAATT
TATTTGTACTACGGGTAAATTGCCCGTTCCCTGGCCGACATTGGTAACTACATTCGGATATGGTTTGATG
TGCTTTGCAAGGTATCCGGATCACATGAAGCAGCATGATTTCTTCAAGTCCGCCATGCCCGAAGGCTACG
TCCAGGAGCGCACCATCTTCTTCAAGGACGACGGCAACTACAAGACCCGCGCCGAGGTGAAGTTCGAGGG
CGACACCCTGGTGAACCGCATCGAGCTGAAGGGCATCGACTTCAAGGAGGACGGCAACATCCTGGGGCAC
AAGCTGGAGTACAACTACAACAGCCACAACGTCTATATCATGGCCGACAAGCAGAAGAACGGCATCAAGG
TGAACTTCAAGATCCGCCACAACATCGAGGACGGCAGCGTGCAGCTCGCCGACCACTACCAGCAGAACAC
CCCCATCGGCGACGGCCCCGTGCTGCTGCCCGACAACCACTACCTGAGCTACCAGTCCGCCCTGAGCAAA
GACCCCAACGAGAAGCGCGATCACATGGTCCTGCTGGAGTTCGTGACCGCCGCCGGGATCACTCTCGGCA
TGGACGAGCTGTACAAGGGATCCGGAGGAATGGTTTCAAAGGGAGAAGAGTTGTTCACAGGGGTTGTACC
GATTCTTGTAGAACTTGACGGAGATGTCAACGGGCACAAGTTTAGTGTAAGTGGAGAAGGCGAGGGCGAT
GCGACCTATGGAAAACTGACCCTTAAATTTATTTGTACTACGGGTAAATTGCCCGTTCCCTGGCCGACAT
TGGTAACTACATTCGGATATGGTTTGATGTGCTTTGCAAGGTATCCGGATCACATGAAGCAGCATGATTT
CTTCAAGTCCGCCATGCCCGAAGGCTACGTCCAGGAGCGCACCATCTTCTTCAAGGACGACGGCAACTAC
AAGACCCGCGCCGAGGTGAAGTTCGAGGGCGACACCCTGGTGAACCGCATCGAGCTGAAGGGCATCGACT
TCAAGGAGGACGGCAACATCCTGGGGCACAAGCTGGAGTACAACTACAACAGCCACAACGTCTATATCAT
GGCCGACAAGCAGAAGAACGGCATCAAGGTGAACTTCAAGATCCGCCACAACATCGAGGACGGCAGCGTG
CAGCTCGCCGACCACTACCAGCAGAACACCCCCATCGGCGACGGCCCCGTGCTGCTGCCCGACAACCACT
ACCTGAGCTACCAGTCCGCCCTGAGCAAAGACCCCAACGAGAAGCGCGATCACATGGTCCTGCTGGAGTT
CGTGACCGCCGCCGGGATCACTCTCGGCATGGACGAGCTGTACAAGGGATCCGGTGGCACCGGTGGATCA
GGCTCTTCTCGAGAGAAGTACCTGGAGGACCGGGGCGAGGTGACTTTTGAGAAGATCTTCTCCCAGAAGC
TGGGGTACCTGCTTTTCCGAGACTTCTGCCTGAAGCACCTGGAGGAGGCCAAGCCCTTGGTAGAGTTCTA
CGAGGAGATCAAGAAATACGAGAAGCTGGAGACAGAGGAGGAGCGCCTGGTCTGCAGCCGAGAGATCTTC
GACACGTACATCATGAAGGAGCTGCTGGCCTGCTCACATCCTTTCTCGAAGAGCGCCATTGAGCACGTCC
AGGGCCATCTGGTGAAGAAGCAGGTGCCTCCGGATCTCTTCCAGCCATATATTGAAGAAATTTGCCAGAA
CCTCCGAGGAGACGTGTTCCAGAAATTCATCGAGAGCGATAAATTCACACGGTTTTGCCAGTGGAAGTGA
CTCGAGGTGGAGAACAAAAACTTATTTCTGAAGAAGATCTGTGATCTAGACTCGAGACTAGTTCTAGAGC
GGCCGCGGATCCCGCCCCTCTCCCTCCCCCCCCCCTAACGTTACTGGCCGAAGCCGCTTGGAATAAGGCC
GGTGTGCGTTTGTCTATATGTTATTTTCCACCATATTGCCGTCTTTTGGCAATGTGAGGGCCCGGAAACC
TGGCCCTGTCTTCTTGACGAGCATTCCTAGGGGTCTTTCCCCTCTCGCCAAAGGAATGCAAGGTCTGTTG
AATGTCGTGAAGGAAGCAGTTCCTCTGGAAGCTTCTTGAAGACAAACAACGTCTGTAGCGACCCTTTGCA
GGCAGCGGAACCCCCCACCTGGCGACAGGTGCCTCTGCGGCCAAAAGCCACGTGTATAAGATACACCTGC
AAAGGCGGCACAACCCCAGTGCCACGTTGTGAGTTGGATAGTTGTGGAAAGAGTCAAATGGCTCTCCTCA
AGCGTATTCAACAAGGGGCTGAAGGATGCCCAGAAGGTACCCCATTGTATGGGATCTGATCTGGGGCCTC
GGTGCACATGCTTTACATGTGTTTAGTCGAGGTTAAAAAAACGTCTAGGCCCCCCGAACCACGGGGACGT
GGTTTTCCTTTGAAAAACACGATGATAAGCTTGCCACAACCCGTACCAAAGATGGATAGATCCGGAAAGC
CTGAACTCACCGCGACGTCTGTCGAGAAGTTTCTGATCGAAAAGTTCGACAGCGTCTCCGACCTGATGCA
GCTCTCGGAGGGCGAAGAATCTCGTGCTTTCAGCTTCGATGTAGGAGGGCGTGGATATGTCCTGCGGGTA
AATAGCTGCGCCGATGGTTTCTACAAAGATCGTTATGTTTATCGGCACTTTGCATCGGCCGCGCTCCCGA
TTCCGGAAGTGCTTGACATTGGGGAATTCAGCGAGAGCCTGACCTATTGCATCTCCCGCCGTGCACAGGG
TGTCACGTTGCAAGACCTGCCTGAAACCGAACTGCCCGCTGTTCTGCAGCCGGTCGCGGAGGCCATGGAT
GCGATCGCTGCGGCCGATCTTAGCCAGACGAGCGGGTTCGGCCCATTCGGACCGCAAGGAATCGGTCAAT
ACACTACATGGCGTGATTTCATATGCGCGATTGCTGATCCCCATGTGTATCACTGGCAAACTGTGATGGA
CGACACCGTCAGTGCGTCCGTCGCGCAGGCTCTCGATGAGCTGATGCTTTGGGCCGAGGACTGCCCCGAA
GTCCGGCACCTCGTGCACGCGGATTTCGGCTCCAACAATGTCCTGACGGACAATGGCCGCATAACAGCGG
TCATTGACTGGAGCGAGGCGATGTTCGGGGATTCCCAATACGAGGTCGCCAACATCTTCTTCTGGAGGCC
GTGGTTGGCTTGTATGGAGCAGCAGACGCGCTACTTCGAGCGGAGGCATCCGGAGCTTGCAGGATCGCCG
CGGCTCCGGGCGTATATGCTCCGCATTGGTCTTGACCAACTCTATCAGAGCTTGGTTGACGGCAATTTCG
ATGATGCAGCTTGGGCGCAGGGTCGATGCGACGCAATCGTCCGATCCGGAGCCGGGACTGTCGGGCGTAC
ACAAATCGCCCGCAGAAGCGCGGCCGTCTGGACCGATGGCTGTGTAGAAGTACTCGCCGATAGTGGAAAC
CGACGCCCCAGCACTCGTCCGAGGGCAAAGGAATAGACGCGTCTGGAACAATCAACCTCTGGATTACAAA
ATTTGTGAAAGATTGACTGGTATTCTTAACTATGTTGCTCCTTTTACGCTATGTGGATACGCTGCTTTAA
TGCCTTTGTATCATGCTATTGCTTCCCGTATGGCTTTCATTTTCTCCTCCTTGTATAAATCCTGGTTGCT
GTCTCTTTATGAGGAGTTGTGGCCCGTTGTCAGGCAACGTGGCGTGGTGTGCACTGTGTTTGCTGACGCA
ACCCCCACTGGTTGGGGCATTGCCACCACCTGTCAGCTCCTTTCCGGGACTTTCGCTTTCCCCCTCCCTA
TTGCCACGGCGGAACTCATCGCCGCCTGCCTTGCCCGCTGCTGGACAGGGGCTCGGCTGTTGGGCACTGA
CAATTCCGTGGTGTTGTCGGGGAAGCTGACGTCCTTTCCATGGCTGCTCGCCTGTGTTGCCACCTGGATT
CTGCGCGGGACGTCCTTCTGCTACGTCCCTTCGGCCCTCAATCCAGCGGACCTTCCTTCCCGCGGCCTGC
TGCCGGCTCTGCGGCCTCTTCCGCGTCTTCGCCTTCGCCCTCAGACGAGTCGGATCTCCCTTTGGGCCGC
CTCCCCGCCTGGAATTAATTCTGCAGTCGAGACCTAGAAAAACATGGAGCAATCACAAGTAGCAATACAG
CAGCTACCAATGCTGATTGTGCCTGGCTAGAAGCACAAGAGGAGGAGGAGGTGGGTTTTCCAGTCACACC
TCAGGTACCTTTAAGACCAATGACTTACAAGGCAGCTGTAGATCTTAGCCACTTTTTAAAAGAAAAGAGG
GGACTGGAAGGGCTAATTCACTCCCAACGAAGACAAGATATCCTTGATCTGTGGATCTACCACACACAAG
GCTACTTCCCTGATTAGCAGAACTACACACCAGGGCCAGGGGTCAGATATCCACTGACCTTTGGATGGTG
CTACAAGCTAGTACCAGTTGAGCCAGATAAGGTAGAAGAGGCCAATAAAGGAGAGAACACCAGCTTGTTA
CACCCTGTGAGCCTGCATGGGATGGATGACCCGGAGAGAGAAGTGTTAGAGTGGAGGTTTGACAGCCGCC
TAGCATTTCATCACGTGGCCCGAGAGCTGCATCCGGAGTACTTCAAGAACTGCTGATATCGAGCTTGCTA
CAAGGGACTTTCCGCTGGGGACTTTCCAGGGAGGCGTGGCCTGGGCGGGACTGGGGAGTGGCGAGCCCTC
AGATCCTGCATATAAGCAGCTGCTTTTTGCCTGTACTGGGTCTCTCTGGTTAGACCAGATCTGAGCCTGG
GAGCTCTCTGGCTAACTAGGGAACCCACTGCTTAAGCCTCAATAAAGCTTGCCTTGAGTGCTTCAAGTAG
TGTGTGCCCGTCTGTTGTGTGACTCTGGTAACTAGAGATCCCTCAGACCCTTTTAGTCAGTGTGGAAAAT
CTCTAGCAGTAGTAGTTCATGTCATCTTATTATTCAGTATTTATAACTTGCAAAGAAATGAATATCAGAG
AGTGAGAGGCCTTGACATTGCTAGCGTTTACCGTCGACCTCTAGCTAGAGCTTGGCGTAATCATGGTCAT
AGCTGTTTCCTGTGTGAAATTGTTATCCGCTCACAATTCCACACAACATACGAGCCGGAAGCATAAAGTG
TAAAGCCTGGGGTGCCTAATGAGTGAGCTAACTCACATTAATTGCGTTGCGCTCACTGCCCGCTTTCCAG
TCGGGAAACCTGTCGTGCCAGCTGCATTAATGAATCGGCCAACGCGCGGGGAGAGGCGGTTTGCGTATTG
GGCGCTCTTCCGCTTCCTCGCTCACTGACTCGCTGCGCTCGGTCGTTCGGCTGCGGCGAGCGGTATCAGC
TCACTCAAAGGCGGTAATACGGTTATCCACAGAATCAGGGGATAACGCAGGAAAGAACATGTGAGCAAAA
GGCCAGCAAAAGGCCAGGAACCGTAAAAAGGCCGCGTTGCTGGCGTTTTTCCATAGGCTCCGCCCCCCTG
ACGAGCATCACAAAAATCGACGCTCAAGTCAGAGGTGGCGAAACCCGACAGGACTATAAAGATACCAGGC
GTTTCCCCCTGGAAGCTCCCTCGTGCGCTCTCCTGTTCCGACCCTGCCGCTTACCGGATACCTGTCCGCC
TTTCTCCCTTCGGGAAGCGTGGCGCTTTCTCATAGCTCACGCTGTAGGTATCTCAGTTCGGTGTAGGTCG
TTCGCTCCAAGCTGGGCTGTGTGCACGAACCCCCCGTTCAGCCCGACCGCTGCGCCTTATCCGGTAACTA
TCGTCTTGAGTCCAACCCGGTAAGACACGACTTATCGCCACTGGCAGCAGCCACTGGTAACAGGATTAGC
AGAGCGAGGTATGTAGGCGGTGCTACAGAGTTCTTGAAGTGGTGGCCTAACTACGGCTACACTAGAAGAA
CAGTATTTGGTATCTGCGCTCTGCTGAAGCCAGTTACCTTCGGAAAAAGAGTTGGTAGCTCTTGATCCGG
CAAACAAACCACCGCTGGTAGCGGTGGTTTTTTTGTTTGCAAGCAGCAGATTACGCGCAGAAAAAAAGGA
TCTCAAGAAGATCCTTTGATCTTTTCTACGGGGTCTGACGCTCAGTGGAACGAAAACTCACGTTAAGGGA
TTTTGGTCATGAGATTATCAAAAAGGATCTTCACCTAGATCCTTTTAAATTAAAAATGAAGTTTTAAATC
AATCTAAAGTATATATGAGTAAACTTGGTCTGACAGTTACCAATGCTTAATCAGTGAGGCACCTATCTCA
GCGATCTGTCTATTTCGTTCATCCATAGTTGCCTGACTCCCCGTCGTGTAGATAACTACGATACGGGAGG
GCTTACCATCTGGCCCCAGTGCTGCAATGATACCGCGAGACCCACGCTCACCGGCTCCAGATTTATCAGC
AATAAACCAGCCAGCCGGAAGGGCCGAGCGCAGAAGTGGTCCTGCAACTTTATCCGCCTCCATCCAGTCT
ATTAATTGTTGCCGGGAAGCTAGAGTAAGTAGTTCGCCAGTTAATAGTTTGCGCAACGTTGTTGCCATTG
CTACAGGCATCGTGGTGTCACGCTCGTCGTTTGGTATGGCTTCATTCAGCTCCGGTTCCCAACGATCAAG
GCGAGTTACATGATCCCCCATGTTGTGCAAAAAAGCGGTTAGCTCCTTCGGTCCTCCGATCGTTGTCAGA
AGTAAGTTGGCCGCAGTGTTATCACTCATGGTTATGGCAGCACTGCATAATTCTCTTACTGTCATGCCAT
CCGTAAGATGCTTTTCTGTGACTGGTGAGTACTCAACCAAGTCATTCTGAGAATAGTGTATGCGGCGACC
GAGTTGCTCTTGCCCGGCGTCAATACGGGATAATACCGCGCCACATAGCAGAACTTTAAAAGTGCTCATC
ATTGGAAAACGTTCTTCGGGGCGAAAACTCTCAAGGATCTTACCGCTGTTGAGATCCAGTTCGATGTAAC
CCACTCGTGCACCCAACTGATCTTCAGCATCTTTTACTTTCACCAGCGTTTCTGGGTGAGCAAAAACAGG
AAGGCAAAATGCCGCAAAAAAGGGAATAAGGGCGACACGGAAATGTTGAATACTCATACTCTTCCTTTTT
CAATATTATTGAAGCATTTATCAGGGTTATTGTCTCATGAGCGGATACATATTTGAATGTATTTAGAAAA
ATAAACAAATAGGGGTTCCGCGCACATTTCCCCGAAAAGTGCCACCTGACGTCGACGGATCGGGAGATCA
ACTTGTTTATTGCAGCTTATAATGGTTACAAATAAAGCAATAGCATCACAAATTTCACAAATAAAGCATT
TTTTTCACTGCATTCTAGTTGTGGTTTGTCCAAACTCATCAATGTATCTTATCATGTCTGGATCAACTGG
ATAACTCAAGCTAACCAAAATCATCCCAAACTTCCCACCCCATACCCTATTACCACTGCCAATTACCTGT
GGTTTCATTTACTCTAAACCTGTGATTCCTCTGAATTATTTTCATTTTAAAGAAATTGTATTTGTTAAAT
ATGTACTACAAACTTAGTAGTTGGAAGGGCTAATTCACTCCCAAAGAAGACAAGATATCCTTGATCTGTG
GATCTACCACACACAAGGCTACTTCCCTGATTAGCAGAACTACACACCAGGGCCAGGGGTCAGATATCCA
CTGACCTTTGGATGGTGCTACAAGCTAGTACCAGTTGAGCCAGATAAGGTAGAAGAGGCCAATAAAGGAG
AGAACACCAGCTTGTTACACCCTGTGAGCCTGCATGGGATGGATGACCCGGAGAGAGAAGTGTTAGAGTG
GAGGTTTGACAGCCGCCTAGCATTTCATCACGTGGCCCGAGAGCTGCATCCGGAGTACTTCAAGAACTGC
TGATATCGAGCTTGCTACAAGGGACTTTCCGCTGGGGACTTTCCAGGGAGGCGTGGCCTGGGCGGGACTG
GGGAGTGGCGAGCCCTCAGATCCTGCATATAAGCAGCTGCTTTTTGCCTGTACTGGGTCTCTCTGGTTAG
ACCAGATCTGAGCCTGGGAGCTCTCTGGCTAACTAGGGAACCCACTGCTTAAGCCTCAATAAAGCTTGCC
TTGAGTGCTTCAAGTAGTGTGTGCCCGTCTGTTGTGTGACTCTGGTAACTAGAGATCCCTCAGACCCTTT
TAGTCAGTGTGGAAAATCTCTAGCAGTGGCGCCCGAACAGGGACTTGAAAGCGAAAGGGAAACCAGAGGA
GCTCTCTCGACGCAGGACTCGGCTTGCTGAAGCGCGCACGGCAAGAGGCGAGGGGCGGCGACTGGTGAGT
ACGCCAAAAATTTTGACTAGCGGAGGCTAGAAGGAGAGAGATGGGTGCGAGAGCGTCAGTATTAAGCGGG
GGAGAATTAGATCGCGATGGGAAAAAATTCGGTTAAGGCCAGGGGGAAAGAAAAAATATAAATTAAAACA
TATAGTATGGGCAAGCAGGGAGCTAGAACGATTCGCAGTTAATCCTGGCCTGTTAGAAACATCAGAAGGC
TGTAGACAAATACTGGGACAGCTACAACCATCCCTTCAGACAGGATCAGAAGAACTTAGATCATTATATA
ATACAGTAGCAACCCTCTATTGTGTGCATCAAAGGATAGAGATAAAAGACACCAAGGAAGCTTTAGACAA
GATAGAGGAAGAGCAAAACAAAAGTAAGACCACCGCACAGCAAGCGGCCGGCCGCTGATCTTCAGACCTG
GAGGAGGAGATATGAGGGACAATTGGAGAAGTGAATTATATAAATATAAAGTAGTAAAAATTGAACCATT
AGGAGTAGCACCCACCAAGGCAAAGAGAAGAGTGGTGCAGAGAGAAAAAAGAGCAGTGGGAATAGGAGCT
TTGTTCCTTGGGTTCTTGGGAGCAGCAGGAAGCACTATGGGCGCAGCGTCAATGACGCTGACGGTACAGG
CCAGACAATTATTGTCTGGTATAGTGCAGCAGCAGAACAATTTGCTGAGGGCTATTGAGGCGCAACAGCA
TCTGTTGCAACTCACAGTCTGGGGCATCAAGCAGCTCCAGGCAAGAATCCTGGCTGTGGAAAGATACCTA
AAGGATCAACAGCTCCTGGGGATTTGGGGTTGCTCTGGAAAACTCATTTGCACCACTGCTGTGCCTTGGA
ATGCTAGTTGGAGTAATAAATCTCTGGAACAGATTTGGAATCACACGACCTGGATGGAGTGGGACAGAGA
AATTAACAATTACACAAGCTTAATACACTCCTTAATTGAAGAATCGCAAAACCAGCAAGAAAAGAATGAA
CAAGAATTATTGGAATTAGATAAATGGGCAAGTTTGTGGAATTGGTTTAACATAACAAATTGGCTGTGGT
ATATAAAATTATTCATAATGATAGTAGGAGGCTTGGTAGGTTTAAGAATAGTTTTTGCTGTACTTTCTAT
AGTGAATAGAGTTAGGCAGGGATATTCACCATTATCGTTTCAGACCCACCTCCCAACCCCGAGGGGACCC
GACAGGCCCGAAGGAATAGAAGAAGAAGGTGGAGAGAGAGACAGAGACAGATCCATTCGATTAGTGAACG
GATCTCGACGGTATCGCCTTTAAAAGAAAAGGGGGGATTGGGGGGTACAGTGCAGGGGAAAGAATAGTAG
ACATAATAGCAACAGACATACAAACTAAAGAATTACAAAAACAAATTACAAAAATTCAAAATTTTCGGGT
TTATTACAGGGACAGCAGAGATCCAGTTTATCGATAAGCTTGGGAGTTCCG
