>Addgene plasmid #158425 | pLVX-IRES-Gαq*-BERKY3 | depositor partial sequence | sequence record 305667 | insertion into the XhoI site
ATGGGATGTATAAAATCAAAAGGGAAAGACAGCAAGCTTGGATCAGGCGGTAGCGGGGGATCAGGCGGTA
GCGGGATGGTCTTCACACTCGAAGATTTCGTTGGGGACTGGCGACAGACAGCCGGCTACAACCTGGACCA
AGTCCTTGAACAGGGAGGTGTGTCCAGTTTGTTTCAGAATCTCGGGGTGTCCGTAACTCCGATCCAAAGG
ATTGTCCTGAGCGGTGAAAATGGGCTGAAGATCGACATCCATGTCATCATCCCGTATGAAGGTCTGAGCG
GCGACCAAATGGGCCAGATCGAAAAAATTTTTAAGGTGGTGTACCCTGTGGATGATCATCACTTTAAGGT
GATCCTGCACTATGGCACACTGGTAATCGACGGGGTTACGCCGAACATGATCGACTATTTCGGACGGCCG
TATGAAGGCATCGCCGTGTTCGACGGCAAAAAGATCACTGTAACAGGGACCCTGTGGAACGGCAACAAAA
TTATCGACGAGCGCCTGATCAACCCCGACGGCTCCCTGCTGTTCCGAGTAACCATCAACGGAGTGACCGG
CTGGCGGCTGTGCGAACGCATTCTGGCGGAATTCGGATCTGGTGGTTCAGGCGAAAACCTGTATTTTCAG
GGCGGAAGCGGAGAAGAGGAGGAAAAGAAAAAACAACAGGAGGAGGAGGCGGAGAGGCTGAGGAGGATAC
AAGAGGAAATGGAAAAAGAAAGAAAGCGGCGAGAGGAAGATGAGCAGCGACGCCGCAAGGAGGAGGAAGA
GAGAAGGATGAAATTGGAGATGGAGGCAAAACGCAAACAAGAAGAGGAAGAACGGAAGAAACGGGAGGAT
GATGAAAAGCGGAAGAAAAAGGGATCTGGAGGGTCAGGGGGCGCGCCCATGGTTTCAAAGGGAGAAGAGT
TGTTCACAGGGGTTGTACCGATTCTTGTAGAACTTGACGGAGATGTCAACGGGCACAAGTTTAGTGTAAG
TGGAGAAGGCGAGGGCGATGCGACCTATGGAAAACTGACCCTTAAATTTATTTGTACTACGGGTAAATTG
CCCGTTCCCTGGCCGACATTGGTAACTACATTCGGATATGGTTTGATGTGCTTTGCAAGGTATCCGGATC
ACATGAAGCAGCATGATTTCTTCAAGTCCGCCATGCCCGAAGGCTACGTCCAGGAGCGCACCATCTTCTT
CAAGGACGACGGCAACTACAAGACCCGCGCCGAGGTGAAGTTCGAGGGCGACACCCTGGTGAACCGCATC
GAGCTGAAGGGCATCGACTTCAAGGAGGACGGCAACATCCTGGGGCACAAGCTGGAGTACAACTACAACA
GCCACAACGTCTATATCATGGCCGACAAGCAGAAGAACGGCATCAAGGTGAACTTCAAGATCCGCCACAA
CATCGAGGACGGCAGCGTGCAGCTCGCCGACCACTACCAGCAGAACACCCCCATCGGCGACGGCCCCGTG
CTGCTGCCCGACAACCACTACCTGAGCTACCAGTCCGCCCTGAGCAAAGACCCCAACGAGAAGCGCGATC
ACATGGTCCTGCTGGAGTTCGTGACCGCCGCCGGGATCACTCTCGGCATGGACGAGCTGTACAAGGGCGC
GCCCGGAGGAATGGTTTCAAAGGGAGAAGAGTTGTTCACAGGGGTTGTACCGATTCTTGTAGAACTTGAC
GGAGATGTCAACGGGCACAAGTTTAGTGTAAGTGGAGAAGGCGAGGGCGATGCGACCTATGGAAAACTGA
CCCTTAAATTTATTTGTACTACGGGTAAATTGCCCGTTCCCTGGCCGACATTGGTAACTACATTCGGATA
TGGTTTGATGTGCTTTGCAAGGTATCCGGATCACATGAAGCAGCATGATTTCTTCAAGTCCGCCATGCCC
GAAGGCTACGTCCAGGAGCGCACCATCTTCTTCAAGGACGACGGCAACTACAAGACCCGCGCCGAGGTGA
AGTTCGAGGGCGACACCCTGGTGAACCGCATCGAGCTGAAGGGCATCGACTTCAAGGAGGACGGCAACAT
CCTGGGGCACAAGCTGGAGTACAACTACAACAGCCACAACGTCTATATCATGGCCGACAAGCAGAAGAAC
GGCATCAAGGTGAACTTCAAGATCCGCCACAACATCGAGGACGGCAGCGTGCAGCTCGCCGACCACTACC
AGCAGAACACCCCCATCGGCGACGGCCCCGTGCTGCTGCCCGACAACCACTACCTGAGCTACCAGTCCGC
CCTGAGCAAAGACCCCAACGAGAAGCGCGATCACATGGTCCTGCTGGAGTTCGTGACCGCCGCCGGGATC
ACTCTCGGCATGGACGAGCTGTACAAGGGATCCGGAGGAATGGTTTCAAAGGGAGAAGAGTTGTTCACAG
GGGTTGTACCGATTCTTGTAGAACTTGACGGAGATGTCAACGGGCACAAGTTTAGTGTAAGTGGAGAAGG
CGAGGGCGATGCGACCTATGGAAAACTGACCCTTAAATTTATTTGTACTACGGGTAAATTGCCCGTTCCC
TGGCCGACATTGGTAACTACATTCGGATATGGTTTGATGTGCTTTGCAAGGTATCCGGATCACATGAAGC
AGCATGATTTCTTCAAGTCCGCCATGCCCGAAGGCTACGTCCAGGAGCGCACCATCTTCTTCAAGGACGA
CGGCAACTACAAGACCCGCGCCGAGGTGAAGTTCGAGGGCGACACCCTGGTGAACCGCATCGAGCTGAAG
GGCATCGACTTCAAGGAGGACGGCAACATCCTGGGGCACAAGCTGGAGTACAACTACAACAGCCACAACG
TCTATATCATGGCCGACAAGCAGAAGAACGGCATCAAGGTGAACTTCAAGATCCGCCACAACATCGAGGA
CGGCAGCGTGCAGCTCGCCGACCACTACCAGCAGAACACCCCCATCGGCGACGGCCCCGTGCTGCTGCCC
GACAACCACTACCTGAGCTACCAGTCCGCCCTGAGCAAAGACCCCAACGAGAAGCGCGATCACATGGTCC
TGCTGGAGTTCGTGACCGCCGCCGGGATCACTCTCGGCATGGACGAGCTGTACAAGGGATCCGGTGGCAC
CGGTGGATCAGGCTCTTCTCGAGAGAAGTACCTGGAGGACCGGGGCGAGGTGACTTTTGAGAAGATCTTC
TCCCAGAAGCTGGGGTACCTGCTTTTCCGAGACTTCTGCCTGAAGCACCTGGAGGAGGCCAAGCCCTTGG
TAGAGTTCTACGAGGAGATCAAGAAATACGAGAAGCTGGAGACAGAGGAGGAGCGCCTGGTCTGCAGCCG
AGAGATCTTCGACACGTACATCATGAAGGAGCTGCTGGCCTGCTCACATCCTTTCTCGAAGAGCGCCATT
GAGCACGTCCAGGGCCATCTGGTGAAGAAGCAGGTGCCTCCGGATCTCTTCCAGCCATATATTGAAGAAA
TTTGCCAGAACCTCCGAGGAGACGTGTTCCAGAAATTCATCGAGAGCGATAAATTCACACGGTTTTGCCA
GTGGAAGTGACTCGAGGTGGAGAACAAAAACTTATTTCTGAAGAAGATCTGTGA
